>Addgene plasmid #170275 | pAAV-G12-CheRiff-T2A-mCherry | addgene full sequence | sequence record 334942 | Addgene NGS Result
CCTGCAGGCAGCTGCGCGCTCGCTCGCTCACTGAGGCCGCCCGGGCGTCGGGCGACCTTTGGTCGCCCGG
CCTCAGTGAGCGAGCGAGCGCGCAGAGAGGGAGTGGCCAACTCCATCACTAGGGGTTCCTGCGGCCGAAG
ATGCTGCACACTTGTGGGCTAGCCTTATGTATCATACACATACGATTTAGGTGACACTATAGAACTCGAG
CAGCTGAAGCTTCGGAGTACTGTCCTCCGAGCGGAGTACTGTCCTCCGAGCGGAGTACTGTCCTCCGAGT
CGACTCTAGCGGAGTACTGTCCTCCGAGCGGAGTACTGTCCTCCGAGCGGAGTACTGTCCTCCGAGTCGA
CTCTAGCGGAGTACTGTCCTCCGAGCGGAGTACTGTCCTCCGAGCGGAGTACTGTCCTCCGAGTCGACTC
TAGCGGAGTACTGTCCTCCGAGCGGAGTACTGTCCTCCGGCTAGTAGCGGAGACTCTAGAGGGTATATAA
TGGATCCCCGGGTACCGGTCGCCACCATGGGCGGAGCTCCTGCTCCAGACGCTCACAGCGCCCCACCTGG
AAACGATTCTGCCGGAGGCAGTGAGTACCATGCCCCAGCTGGATATCAAGTGAATCCACCCTACCACCCC
GTGCATGGGTATGAGGAACAGTGCAGCTCCATCTACATCTACTATGGGGCCCTGTGGGAGCAGGAAACAG
CTAGGGGCTTCCAGTGGTTTGCCGTGTTCCTGTCTGCCCTGTTTCTGGCTTTCTACGGCTGGCACGCCTA
TAAGGCCAGCGTGGGATGGGAGGAAGTGTACGTGTGCTCCGTGGAGCTGATCAAAGTGATTCTGGAGATC
TATTTCGAGTTCACCAGTCCTGCTATGCTGTTCCTGTACGGAGGGAACATTACCCCATGGCTGAGATATG
CCGAATGGCTGCTGACATGTCCCGTGATCCTGATTCATCTGTCTAACATCACCGGCCTGAGTGAGGCATA
CAATAAGCGGACAATGGCTCTGCTGGTGTCCGACCTGGGAACTATTTGCATGGGAGTGACAGCCGCTCTG
GCCACTGGGTGGGTGAAGTGGCTGTTTTACTGTATCGGCCTGGTGTATGGAACCCAGACATTCTACAACG
CTGGAATCATCTACGTGGAGTCTTACTATATCATGCCTGCCGGCGGCTGTAAGAAACTGGTGCTGGCCAT
GACTGCCGTGTACTATTCTAGTTGGCTGATGTTTCCCGGCCTGTTCATCTTTGGGCCTGAAGGCATGCAC
ACCCTGAGCGTGGCTGGGTCCACTATTGGCCATACCATCGCCGACCTGCTGTCCAAGAATATTTGGGGAC
TGCTGGGGCACTTCCTGCGGATCAAAATTCACGAGCATATCATTATGTACGGCGATATCAGGAGACCAGT
GAGCTCCCAGTTTCTGGGACGCAAGGTGGACGTGCTGGCCTTCGTGACAGAGGAAGATAAAGTGGCGGCC
GCCAAGAGCAGGATCACCAGCGAGGGCGAGTACATCCCCCTGGACCAGATCGACATCAACGTGGCTCGAG
ATAGGCGCGCCGAGGGCAGAGGAAGTCTGCTAACATGCGGTGACGTCGAGGAGAATCCTGGCCCAACTAG
TGTGAGCAAGGGCGAGGAGGATAACATGGCCATCATCAAGGAGTTCATGCGCTTCAAGGTGCACATGGAG
GGCTCCGTGAACGGCCACGAGTTCGAGATCGAGGGCGAGGGCGAGGGCCGCCCCTACGAGGGCACCCAGA
CCGCCAAGCTGAAGGTGACCAAGGGTGGCCCCCTGCCCTTCGCCTGGGACATCCTGTCCCCTCAGTTCAT
GTACGGCTCCAAGGCCTACGTGAAGCACCCCGCCGACATCCCCGACTACTTGAAGCTGTCCTTCCCCGAG
GGCTTCAAGTGGGAGCGCGTGATGAACTTCGAGGACGGCGGCGTGGTGACCGTGACCCAGGACTCCTCCC
TGCAGGACGGCGAGTTCATCTACAAGGTGAAGCTGCGCGGCACCAACTTCCCCTCCGACGGCCCCGTAAT
GCAGAAGAAGACCATGGGCTGGGAGGCCTCCTCCGAGCGGATGTACCCCGAGGACGGCGCCCTGAAGGGC
GAGATCAAGCAGAGGCTGAAGCTGAAGGACGGCGGCCACTACGACGCTGAGGTCAAGACCACCTACAAGG
CCAAGAAGCCCGTGCAGCTGCCCGGCGCCTACAACGTCAACATCAAGTTGGACATCACCTCCCACAACGA
GGACTACACCATCGTGGAACAGTACGAACGCGCCGAGGGCCGCCACTCCACCGGCGGCATGGACGAGCTG
TACAAGTAAGAATTCCGCTCGAGATAATCAACCTCTGGATTACAAAATTTGTGAAAGATTGACTGGTATT
CTTAACTATGTTGCTCCTTTTACGCTATGTGGATACGCTGCTTTAATGCCTTTGTATCATGCTATTGCTT
CCCGTATGGCTTTCATTTTCTCCTCCTTGTATAAATCCTGGTTAGTTCTTGCCACGGCGGAACTCATCGC
CGCCTGCCTTGCCCGCTGCTGGACAGGGGCTCGGCTGTTGGGCACTGACAATTCCGTGGTGTTTATTTGT
GAAATTTGTGATGCTATTGCTTTATTTGTAACCATTATAAGCTGCAATAAACAAGTTAACAACAACAATT
GCATTCATTTTATGTTTCAGGTTCAGGGGGAGATGTGGGAGGTTTTTTAAAGCGGCCGCAGGAACCCCTA
GTGATGGAGTTGGCCACTCCCTCTCTGCGCGCTCGCTCGCTCACTGAGGCCGGGCGACCAAAGGTCGCCC
GACGCCCGGGCTTTGCCCGGGCGGCCTCAGTGAGCGAGCGAGCGCGCAGCTGCCTGCAGGGGCGCCTGAT
GCGGTATTTTCTCCTTACGCATCTGTGCGGTATTTCACACCGCATA
[95 nt withheld, positions 2917-3011]
T
[46 nt withheld, positions 3013-3058]
C
[141 nt withheld, positions 3060-3200]
CCTTTGACGTTGGAGTCCACGTTCTTT
[37 nt withheld, positions 3228-3264]
ACTCTATCTCGGGCTATTCTTTTGATTTATAAGGGATTTTGCCGATTTCGGTCTATTGGTTAAAAAATGA
GCTGATTTAACAAAAATTTAACGCGAATTTTAACAAAATATTAACGTTTACAATTTTATGGTGCACTCTC
AGTACAATCTGCTCTGATGCCGCATAGTTAAGCCAGCCCCGACACCCGCCAACACCCGCTGACGCGCCCT
GACGGGCTTGTCTGCTCCCGGCATCCGCTTACAGACAAGCTGTGACCGTCTCCGGGAGCTGCATGTGTCA
GAGGTTTTCACCGTCATCACCGAAACGCGCGAGACGAAAGGGCCTCGTGATACGCCTATTTTTATAGGTT
AATGTCATGATAATAATGGTTTCTTAGACGTCAGGTGGCACTTTTCGGGGAAATGTGCGCGGAACCCCTA
TTTGTTTATTTTTCTAAATACATTCAAATATGTATCCGCTCATGAGACAATAACCCTGATAAATGCTTCA
ATAATATTGAAAAAGGAAGAGTATGAGTATTCAACATTTCCGTGTCGCCCTTATTCCCTTTTTTGCGGCA
TTTTGCCTTCCTGTTTTTGCTCACCCAGAAACGCTGGTGAAAGTAAAAGATGCTGAAGATCAGTTGGGTG
CACGAGTGGGTTACATCGAACTGGATCTCAACAGCGGTAAGATCCTTGAGAGTTTTCGCCCCGAAGAACG
TTTTCCAATGATGAGCACTTTTAAAGTTCTGCTATGTGGCGCGGTATTATCCCGTATTGACGCCGGGCAA
GAGCAACTCGGTCGCCGCATACACTATTCTCAGAATGACTTGGTTGAGTACTCACCAGTCACAGAAAAGC
ATCTTACGGATGGCATGACAGTAAGAGAATTATGCAGTGCTGCCATAACCATGAGTGATAACACTGCGGC
CAACTTACTTCTGACAACGATCGGAGGACCGAAGGAGCTAACCGCTTTTTTGCACAACATGGGGGATCAT
GTAACTCGCCTTGATCGTTGGGAACCGGAGCTGAATGAAGCCATACCAAACGACGAGCGTGACACCACGA
TGCCTGTAGCAATGGCAACAACGTTGCGCAAACTATTAACTGGCGAACTACTTACTCTAGCTTCCCGGCA
ACAATTAATAGACTGGATGGAGGCGGATAAAGTTGCAGGACCACTTCTGCGCTCGGCCCTTCCGGCTGGC
TGGTTTATTGCTGATAAATCTGGAGCCGGTGAGCGTGGGTCTCGCGGTATCATTGCAGCACTGGGGCCAG
ATGGTAAGCCCTCCCGTATCGTAGTTATCTACACGACGGGGAGTCAGGCAACTATGGATGAACGAAATAG
ACAGATCGCTGAGATAGGTGCCTCACTGATTAAGCATTGGTAACTGTCAGACCAAGTTTACTCATATATA
CTTTAGATTGATTTAAAACTTCATTTTTAATTTAAAAGGATCTAGGTGAAGATCCTTTTTGATAATCTCA
TGACCAAAATCCCTTAACGTGAGTTTTCGTTCCACTGAGCGTCAGACCCCGTAGAAAAGATCAAAGGATC
TTCTTGAGATCCTTTTTTTCTGCGCGTAATCTGCTGCTTGCAAACAAAAAAACCACCGCTACCAGCGGTG
GTTTGTTTGCCGGATCAAGAGCTACCAACTCTTTTTCCGAAGGTAACTGGCTTCAGCAGAGCGCAGATAC
CAAATACTGTTCTTCTAGTGTAGCCGTAGTTAGGCCACCACTTCAAGAACTCTGTAGCACCGCCTACATA
CCTCGCTCTGCTAATCCTGTTACCAGTGGCTGCTGCCAGTGGCGATAAGTCGTGTCTTACCGGGTTGGAC
TCAAGACGATAGTTACCGGATAAGGCGCAGCGGTCGGGCTGAACGGGGGGTTCGTGCACACAGCCCAGCT
TGGAGCGAACGACCTACACCGAACTGAGATACCTACAGCGTGAGCTATGAGAAAGCGCCACGCTTCCCGA
AGGGAGAAAGGCGGACAGGTATCCGGTAAGCGGCAGGGTCGGAACAGGAGAGCGCACGAGGGAGCTTCCA
GGGGGAAACGCCTGGTATCTTTATAGTCCTGTCGGGTTTCGCCACCTCTGACTTGAGCGTCGATTTTTGT
GATGCTCGTCAGGGGGGCGGAGCCTATGGAAAAACGCCAGCAACGCGGCCTTTTTACGGTTCCTGGCCTT
TTGCTGGCCTTTTGCTCACATGT
Features (pLannotate 1.2.2; 22 found; start..end, strand, type, name):
     12..39      +  repeat_region  AAV2 ITR (fragment): inverted terminal repeat of adeno-associated virus serotype 2 inverted
     68..95      +  repeat_region  AAV2 ITR (fragment): inverted terminal repeat of adeno-associated virus serotype 2 inverted
    185..203     +  promoter       SP6 promoter: promoter for bacteriophage SP6 RNA polymerase
    223..279     +  protein_bind   5X UAS (fragment): five tandem copies of the "ScaI site" 17-mer CGGAGTACTGTCCTCCG, an upstream activating sequence (UAS) that efficiently binds yeast Gal4 (Webster et al., 1988; Pfeiffer et al., 2010) GAL4
    288..346     +  protein_bind   5X UAS (fragment): five tandem copies of the "ScaI site" 17-mer CGGAGTACTGTCCTCCG, an upstream activating sequence (UAS) that efficiently binds yeast Gal4 (Webster et al., 1988; Pfeiffer et al., 2010) GAL4
    355..413     +  protein_bind   5X UAS (fragment): five tandem copies of the "ScaI site" 17-mer CGGAGTACTGTCCTCCG, an upstream activating sequence (UAS) that efficiently binds yeast Gal4 (Webster et al., 1988; Pfeiffer et al., 2010) GAL4
    422..459     +  protein_bind   5X UAS (fragment): five tandem copies of the "ScaI site" 17-mer CGGAGTACTGTCCTCCG, an upstream activating sequence (UAS) that efficiently binds yeast Gal4 (Webster et al., 1988; Pfeiffer et al., 2010) GAL4
    477..494     +  promoter       minP (fragment): minimal TATA-box promoter with low basal activity
    517..1464    +  CDS            CheRiff: blue light-activated optogenetic actuator derived from Scherffelia dubia channelrhodopsin (Hochbaum et al., 2014)
   1474..1542    +  CDS            KCNJ2 (fragment): KCNJ2_HUMAN - Also known as IRK1. Experimental evidence at protein level: Swiss-Prot protein existence level 1. Probably participates in establishing action potential waveform and excitability of neuronal and muscle tissues. Inward rectifier potassium channels are characterized by a greater tendency to allow potassium to flow into the cell rather than out of it. Their voltage dependence is regulated by the concentration of extracellular potassium; as external potassium is raised, the voltage range of the channel opening shifts to more positive voltages. The inward rectification is mainly due t
   1612..2318    +  CDS            mCherry (fragment): monomeric derivative of DsRed fluorescent protein (Shaner et al., 2004) mammalian codon-optimized
   2336..2493    +  misc_feature   WPRE (fragment): woodchuck hepatitis virus posttranscriptional regulatory element
   2499..2583    +  misc_feature   WPRE (fragment): woodchuck hepatitis virus posttranscriptional regulatory element
   2582..2647    -  polyA_signal   SV40 poly(A) signal (fragment): SV40 polyadenylation signal
   2720..2860    +  repeat_region  AAV2 ITR: inverted terminal repeat of adeno-associated virus serotype 2 inverted
   2865..2916    -  misc_feature   bom (fragment): basis of mobility region from pBR322
   2935..3390    +  rep_origin     f1 ori (sequence partly withheld): f1 bacteriophage origin of replication; arrow indicates direction of (+) strand synthesis
   3391..3440    -  misc_feature   bom (fragment): basis of mobility region from pBR322
   3542..3577    -  CDS            rop (fragment): Rop protein, which maintains plasmids at low copy number; rop
   3672..3776    +  promoter       AmpR promoter: bla
   3777..4637    +  CDS            AmpR: β-lactamase; bla; confers resistance to ampicillin, carbenicillin, and related antibiotics
   4808..5396    +  rep_origin     ori: high-copy-number ColE1/pMB1/pBR322/pUC origin of replication
