[The description below was written by a language model from this plasmid's Addgene catalogue record and pLannotate feature annotations shown in this document.]
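Description:
pAAV-G12-CheRiff-T2A-mCherry is an adeno-associated virus transfer plasmid built on the compact pAAV-CW3SL-EGFP backbone and designed as a Gal4-responsive reporter/effector for mammalian cells. It is propagated in E. coli through a high-copy ColE1/pUC-type origin with ampicillin selection (AmpR under its own bla promoter), and it also carries an f1 phage origin. The expression cassette lies between AAV2 inverted terminal repeats, which allow the intervening DNA to be packaged into recombinant AAV particles. In the sequenced record the downstream ITR is annotated in full, whereas the upstream one is detected only as short fragments.

Transcription is driven by a synthetic inducible promoter: an array of Gal4 upstream activating sequences (recorded as 11xUAS, annotated as four blocks of partial 5X UAS repeats) placed ahead of a minimal TATA-box promoter with low basal activity. The cassette should therefore stay largely silent unless a Gal4 DNA-binding-domain transactivator is present. The open reading frame encodes CheRiff, a blue-light-activated channelrhodopsin derived from Scherffelia dubia. It is followed by a short fragment of the KCNJ2 (Kir2.1) potassium channel, the type of sequence commonly added to opsins as a membrane trafficking signal, although the record does not state its role. According to the insert name, a T2A self-cleaving peptide then links the opsin to mCherry, so that both are produced as separate proteins from one transcript and red fluorescence marks expressing cells. A shortened WPRE and a small SV40 polyadenylation signal complete the cassette, enhancing transcript expression while saving packaging space.

The associated work concerns near-infrared optogenetic systems for transcriptional regulation. This suggests the plasmid serves as a readout in which light-controlled Gal4-based activators switch on the opsin and the fluorescent marker.
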