Addgene plasmid #170275: pAAV-G12-CheRiff-T2A-mCherry
Purpose: CheRiff-T2A-mCherry construct expression in mammlian cells. pAAV vector. Reporter plasmid.
Depositing lab: Vladislav Verkhusha. Depositing organization: Albert Einstein College of Medicine. Publication: Single-component near-infrared optogenetic systems for gene transcription regulation. Kaberniuk AA, Baloban M, Monakhov MV, Shcherbakova DM, Verkhusha VV. Nat Commun. 2021 Jun 23;12(1):3859. doi: 10.1038/s41467-021-24212-7. PubMed 34162879.
Backbone
  Vector backbone: pAAV-CW3SL-EGFP
  Backbone manufacturer: Addgene #61463
  Backbone size w/o insert (bp): 3421
  Vector type: AAV
Growth in bacteria
  Bacterial resistance: Ampicillin, 100 μg/mL
  Growth temperature: 37°C
  Growth strain: NEB Stable
  Copy number: Unknown
Gene/Insert
  Gene/Insert name: CheRiff-T2A-mCherry
  Species: Scherffelia dubia
  Insert size (bp): 2116
  Promoter: 11xUAS with TATA-box minimal promoter
  Cloning method: Restriction Enzyme; 5′ cloning site HindIII (not destroyed); 3′ cloning site EcoRI (not destroyed)
  Sequencing primers: 5′ pBR322ori-F; 3′ WPRE-R
Terms and licenses: Academic/Nonprofit Terms; Industry Terms: Not Available to Industry
How to cite: pAAV-G12-CheRiff-T2A-mCherry was a gift from Vladislav Verkhusha (Addgene plasmid # 170275 ; http://n2t.net/addgene:170275 ; RRID:Addgene_170275)
